Addgene plasmid #79872: pAAV-Ef1a-DIO_EGFP-RandE3
Purpose: For generating adeno-associated virus to express RandE3 under the EF1a promoter in a 'Cre-on' dependent manner.
Depositing lab: Don Arnold. Depositing organization: University of Southern California. Publication: An E3-ligase-based method for ablating inhibitory synapses. Gross GG, Straub C, Perez-Sanchez J, Dempsey WP, Junge JA, Roberts RW, Trinh LA, Fraser SE, De Koninck Y, De Koninck P, Sabatini BL, Arnold DB. Nat Methods. 2016 Jun 6. doi: 10.1038/nmeth.3894. PubMed 27271196.
Backbone
  Vector backbone: pCAG
  Backbone size w/o insert (bp): 4026
  Total vector size (bp): 6910
  Vector type: Mammalian Expression, AAV, Cre/Lox, Synthetic Biology
Growth in bacteria
  Bacterial resistance: Ampicillin, 100 μg/mL
  Growth temperature: 37°C
  Growth strain: NEB Stable
  Copy number: Unknown
Gene/Insert
  Gene/Insert name: GFP-RandE3
  Species: R. norvegicus (rat), Synthetic
  Insert size (bp): 1299
  Promoter: EF1a
  Tag / fusion protein: GFP (N terminal on insert); HA
  Cloning method: Restriction Enzyme; 5′ cloning site NdeI (not destroyed); 3′ cloning site BsrGI (not destroyed)
  Sequencing primers: 5′ TCAAGCCTCAGACAGTGGTTC; 3′ GTAATCCAGAGGTTGATTATCG
Terms and licenses: Academic/Nonprofit Terms; Industry Terms: Not Available to Industry
How to cite: pAAV-Ef1a-DIO_EGFP-RandE3 was a gift from Don Arnold (Addgene plasmid # 79872 ; http://n2t.net/addgene:79872 ; RRID:Addgene_79872)
