[The description below was written by a language model from this plasmid's Addgene catalogue record, the feature table of its GenBank file and pLannotate feature annotations shown in this document.]
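Description:
pAAV-Ef1a-DIO_EGFP-RandE3 is a 6.9 kb AAV transfer plasmid for producing recombinant adeno-associated virus that expresses an EGFP-tagged RandE3 protein in mammalian cells only when Cre recombinase is present. The catalogue lists pCAG as the backbone, although the annotated sequence has the layout of a standard pAAV vector. Two AAV2 inverted terminal repeats bracket the expression cassette and define what is packaged into virions. Outside them lie a high-copy ColE1/pUC-type origin, an M13 phage origin and the β-lactamase gene for ampicillin selection in bacteria.

Between the ITRs, the human EF-1α core promoter with intron A sequence drives a double-floxed inverted open reading frame (DIO, "Cre-on") cassette, followed by a WPRE to enhance transcript stability and expression, and the human growth hormone polyadenylation signal. The coding region sits in antisense orientation, flanked on each side by a lox2272/loxP pair arranged head-to-head. Cre inverts the cassette through one pair of compatible sites. It then excises a site through the other pair, which locks the insert in the sense orientation.

Read in its own frame, the insert encodes N-terminal EGFP, a fibronectin-like domain, HA epitope repeats and a C-terminal segment matching a BIRC-family (IAP-type) protein. This is consistent with a fibronectin-scaffold binder fused to an E3 ligase domain. The name and the associated publication on E3-ligase-based ablation of inhibitory synapses suggest a randomised-binder control, but the record does not state this explicitly.

The separate 798 bp GenBank record covers only the lox-site junction and the start of the fluorescent protein. It labels that coding sequence as an mVenus fragment, probably through sequence similarity to EGFP.
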