Features (pLannotate 1.2.2; 29 found; start..end, strand, type, name):
      1..141     -  repeat_region  AAV2 ITR: inverted terminal repeat of adeno-associated virus serotype 2 inverted
    169..235     +  CDS            small t antigen (fragment): SV40 (simian virus 40) small t antigen
    261..472     +  promoter       EF-1α core promoter: core promoter for human elongation factor EF-1α
    473..581     +  intron         EF-1α intron A (fragment): intron upstream of the start codon of human EF-1α
   1207..1410    +  intron         EF-1α intron A: truncated intron upstream of the start codon of human EF-1α
   1426..1443    +  misc_feature   MCS (fragment): pUC18/19 multiple cloning site
   1450..1483    +  protein_bind   lox2272: Cre-mediated recombination occurs in the 8-bp core sequence (GGATACTT). lox2272 sites are compatible with each other, but incompatible with loxP or loxN sites (Lee and Saito, 1988). Cre recombinase
   1484..1533    -  intron         β-globin intron (fragment): internally truncated intron from human β-globin
   1534..1567    +  protein_bind   loxP: Cre-mediated recombination occurs in the 8-bp core sequence (GCATACAT). Cre recombinase
   1590..1760    -  CDS            BIRC8 (fragment): BIRC8_HUMAN - Also known as ILP2. Experimental evidence at protein level: Swiss-Prot protein existence level 1. Protects against apoptosis mediated by BAX. From Homo sapiens (Human).
   1767..1793    -  CDS            3xHA (fragment): three tandem HA epitope tags
   1804..1820    -  CDS            3xHA (fragment): three tandem HA epitope tags
   1831..1847    -  CDS            3xHA (fragment): three tandem HA epitope tags
   1854..2114    -  CDS            FINC_PLEWA (fragment): Experimental evidence at transcript level: Swiss-Prot protein existence level 2. Fibronectins bind cell surfaces and various compounds including collagen, fibrin, heparin, DNA, and actin. Fibronectins are involved in cell adhesion, cell motility, opsonization, wound healing, and maintenance of cell shape. May be involved in osteoblast compaction (By similarity). From Pleurodeles waltl (Iberian ribbed newt).
   2169..2879    -  CDS            EGFP: EGFP is a basic (constitutively fluorescent) green fluorescent protein published in 1996, derived from Aequorea victoria. It is reported to be a rapidly-maturing weak dimer with moderate acid sensitivity.
   2895..2928    -  protein_bind   lox2272: Cre-mediated recombination occurs in the 8-bp core sequence (GGATACTT). lox2272 sites are compatible with each other, but incompatible with loxP or loxN sites (Lee and Saito, 1988). Cre recombinase
   2929..2978    -  intron         β-globin intron (fragment): internally truncated intron from human β-globin
   2979..3012    -  protein_bind   loxP: Cre-mediated recombination occurs in the 8-bp core sequence (GCATACAT). Cre recombinase
   3013..3037    +  misc_feature   MCS (fragment): pBluescript multiple cloning site
   3037..3625    +  misc_feature   WPRE: woodchuck hepatitis virus posttranscriptional regulatory element
   3657..4133    +  polyA_signal   hGH poly(A) signal: human growth hormone polyadenylation signal
   4173..4313    +  repeat_region  AAV2 ITR: inverted terminal repeat of adeno-associated virus serotype 2 inverted
   4318..4369    -  misc_feature   bom (fragment): basis of mobility region from pBR322
   4388..4768    +  rep_origin     M13 ori (sequence partly withheld): M13 bacteriophage origin of replication; arrow indicates direction of (+) strand synthesis
   4844..4893    -  misc_feature   bom (fragment): basis of mobility region from pBR322
   4995..5030    -  CDS            rop (fragment): Rop protein, which maintains plasmids at low copy number; rop
   5125..5229    +  promoter       AmpR promoter: bla
   5230..6090    +  CDS            AmpR: β-lactamase; bla; confers resistance to ampicillin, carbenicillin, and related antibiotics
   6261..6849    +  rep_origin     ori: high-copy-number ColE1/pMB1/pBR322/pUC origin of replication
>Addgene plasmid #79872 | pAAV-Ef1a-DIO_EGFP-RandE3 | depositor full sequence | sequence record 149707 | pAAV-Ef1a-DIO_EGFP-RandE3 sequence 6910 bps
CCTGCAGGCAGCTGCGCGCTCGCTCGCTCACTGAGGCCGCCCGGGCAAAGCCCGGGCGTCGGGCGACCTT
TGGTCGCCCGGCCTCAGTGAGCGAGCGAGCGCGCAGAGAGGGAGTGGCCAACTCCATCACTAGGGGTTCC
TGCGGCCGCACGCGTAAGCTTTGCAAAGATGGATAAAGTTTTAAACAGAGAGGAATCTTTGCAGCTAATG
GACCTTCTAGGTCTTGAAAGGAGTGGGAATTGGCTCCGGTGCCCGTCAGTGGGCAGAGCGCACATCGCCC
ACAGTCCCCGAGAAGTTGGGGGGAGGGGTCGGCAATTGAACCGGTGCCTAGAGAAGGTGGCGCGGGGTAA
ACTGGGAAAGTGATGTCGTGTACTGGCTCCGCCTTTTTCCCGAGGGTGGGGGAGAACCGTATATAAGTGC
AGTAGTCGCCGTGAACGTTCTTTTTCGCAACGGGTTTGCCGCCAGAACACAGGTAAGTGCCGTGTGTGGT
TCCCGCGGGCCTGGCCTCTTTACGGGTTATGGCCCTTGCGTGCCTTGAATTACTTCCACTGGCTGCAGTA
CGTGATTCTTGATCCCGAGCTTCGGGTTGGAAGTGGGTGGGAGAGTTCGAGGCCTTGCGCTTAAGGAGCC
CCTTCGCCTCGTGCTTGAGTTGAGGCCTGGCCTGGGCGCTGGGGCCGCCGCGTGCGAATCTGGTGGCACC
TTCGCGCCTGTCTCGCTGCTTTCGATAAGTCTCTAGCCATTTAAAATTTTTGATGACCTGCTGCGACGCT
TTTTTTCTGGCAAGATAGTCTTGTAAATGCGGGCCAAGATCTGCACACTGGTATTTCGGTTTTTGGGGCC
GCGGGCGGCGACGGGGCCCGTGCGTCCCAGCGCACATGTTCGGCGAGGCGGGGCCTGCGAGCGCGGCCAC
CGAGAATCGGACGGGGGTAGTCTCAAGCTGGCCGGCCTGCTCTGGTGCCTGGCCTCGCGCCGCCGTGTAT
CGCCCCGCCCTGGGCGGCAAGGCTGGCCCGGTCGGCACCAGTTGCGTGAGCGGAAAGATGGCCGCTTCCC
GGCCCTGCTGCAGGGAGCTCAAAATGGAGGACGCGGCGCTCGGGAGAGCGGGCGGGTGAGTCACCCACAC
AAAGGAAAAGGGCCTTTCCGTCCTCAGCCGTCGCTTCATGTGACTCCACGGAGTACCGGGCGCCGTCCAG
GCACCTCGATTAGTTCTCGAGCTTTTGGAGTACGTCGTCTTTAGGTTGGGGGGAGGGGTTTTATGCGATG
GAGTTTCCCCACACTGAGTGGGTGGAGACTGAAGTTAGGCCAGCTTGGCACTTGATGTAATTCTCCTTGG
AATTTGCCCTTTTTGAGTTTGGATCTTGGTTCATTCTCAAGCCTCAGACAGTGGTTCAAAGTTTTTTTCT
TCCATTTCAGGTGTCGTGAGGTACCGGATCCTCTAGAGTCGACTCCGGAATAACTTCGTATAGGATACTT
TATACGAAGTTATGCAGAATGGTAGCTGGATTGTAGCTGCTATTAGCAATATGAAACCTCTTAATAACTT
CGTATAGCATACATTATACGAAGTTATGGCGCGCCTTACTTGTACATTAAGACATAAAAATTTTTTGCTT
GAACGTAATGACTGTGCAGCACATGGGACATTTGTCAACTGCTTCCGCACACTGTTTACAAGTGACCAGA
TGTCCACAAGGAACAAAAACTATAGCAATATTTCTATCCATACAGATTTTGCAAAGCTTCTCCTCTTGTA
GGCGCCTTAGGCTAGCAGCGTAATCTGGAACATCGTATGGGTAAGCGTAATCTGGAACATCGTATGGGTA
AGCGTAATCTGGAACATCGTATGGGTAAGATCTGGTGCGGTAGTTGATGGAGATCGGGGACTGGTCGGAG
CTGGCCTGGGGCTCGCGCGTGACGGCGTACACCGTGATGGTATAGTCGACACCAGGTTTCAGGCCGCTGA
TGGTAGCAGTGGACTTGCTGCCAGGCACGGTGAATTCCTGGACAGGGCTATTGCCACCAGTTTCACCGTA
GGTGATGCGGTAGTAGCGCGCGTGCTCCTGCGTCGCCCGCCAGCTGATTAGGAGGCTGGTCGGAGTCGCA
ACGACGACTTCGAGCAATTGCGAACCTCCTCCTGATCCACCTCCAGAACCTCCACCAGAACCTCCACCGT
ACAGCTCGTCCATGCCGAGAGTGATCCCGGCGGCGGTCACGAACTCCAGCAGGACCATGTGATCGCGCTT
CTCGTTGGGGTCTTTGCTCAGGGCGGACTGGGTGCTCAGGTAGTGGTTGTCGGGCAGCAGCACGGGGCCG
TCGCCGATGGGGGTGTTCTGCTGGTAGTGGTCGGCGAGCTGCACGCTGCCGTCCTCGATGTTGTGGCGGA
TCTTGAAGTTCACCTTGATGCCGTTCTTCTGCTTGTCGGCCATGATATAGACGTTGTGGCTGTTGTAGTT
GTACTCCAGCTTGTGCCCCAGGATGTTGCCGTCCTCCTTGAAGTCGATGCCCTTCAGCTCGATGCGGTTC
ACCAGGGTGTCGCCCTCGAACTTCACCTCGGCGCGGGTCTTGTAGTTGCCGTCGTCCTTGAAGAAGATGG
TGCGCTCCTGGACGTAGCCTTCGGGCATGGCGGACTTGAAGAAGTCGTGCTGCTTCATGTGGTCGGGGTA
GCGGCTGAAGCACTGCACGCCGTAGGTCAGGGTGGTCACGAGGGTGGGCCAGGGCACGGGCAGCTTGCCG
GTGGTGCAGATGAACTTCAGGGTCAGCTTGCCGTAGGTGGCATCGCCCTCGCCCTCGCCGGACACGCTGA
ACTTGTGGCCGTTTACGTCGCCGTCCAGCTCGACCAGGATGGGCACCACCCCGGTGAACAGCTCCTCGCC
CTTGCTCACCCCCATATGCCTAGCATAACTTCGTATAAAGTATCCTATACGAAGTTATTTGCCTTAACCC
AGAAATTATCACTGTTATTCTTTAGAATGGTGCAAAGAATAACTTCGTATAATGTATGCTATACGAAGTT
ATGAATTCGATATCAAGCTTATCGATAATCAACCTCTGGATTACAAAATTTGTGAAAGATTGACTGGTAT
TCTTAACTATGTTGCTCCTTTTACGCTATGTGGATACGCTGCTTTAATGCCTTTGTATCATGCTATTGCT
TCCCGTATGGCTTTCATTTTCTCCTCCTTGTATAAATCCTGGTTGCTGTCTCTTTATGAGGAGTTGTGGC
CCGTTGTCAGGCAACGTGGCGTGGTGTGCACTGTGTTTGCTGACGCAACCCCCACTGGTTGGGGCATTGC
CACCACCTGTCAGCTCCTTTCCGGGACTTTCGCTTTCCCCCTCCCTATTGCCACGGCGGAACTCATCGCC
GCCTGCCTTGCCCGCTGCTGGACAGGGGCTCGGCTGTTGGGCACTGACAATTCCGTGGTGTTGTCGGGGA
AATCATCGTCCTTTCCTTGGCTGCTCGCCTATGTTGCCACCTGGATTCTGCGCGGGACGTCCTTCTGCTA
CGTCCCTTCGGCCCTCAATCCAGCGGACCTTCCTTCCCGCGGCCTGCTGCCGGCTCTGCGGCCTCTTCCG
CGTCTTCGCCTTCGCCCTCAGACGAGTCGGATCTCCCTTTGGGCCGCCTCCCCGCATCGATACCGAGCGC
TGCTCGAGAGATCTACGGGTGGCATCCCTGTGACCCCTCCCCAGTGCCTCTCCTGGCCCTGGAAGTTGCC
ACTCCAGTGCCCACCAGCCTTGTCCTAATAAAATTAAGTTGCATCATTTTGTCTGACTAGGTGTCCTTCT
ATAATATTATGGGGTGGAGGGGGGTGGTATGGAGCAAGGGGCAAGTTGGGAAGACAACCTGTAGGGCCTG
CGGGGTCTATTGGGAACCAAGCTGGAGTGCAGTGGCACAATCTTGGCTCACTGCAATCTCCGCCTCCTGG
GTTCAAGCGATTCTCCTGCCTCAGCCTCCCGAGTTGTTGGGATTCCAGGCATGCATGACCAGGCTCAGCT
AATTTTTGTTTTTTTGGTAGAGACGGGGTTTCACCATATTGGCCAGGCTGGTCTCCAACTCCTAATCTCA
GGTGATCTACCCACCTTGGCCTCCCAAATTGCTGGGATTACAGGCGTGAACCACTGCTCCCTTCCCTGTC
CTTCTGATTTTGTAGGTAACCACGTGCGGACCGAGCGGCCGCAGGAACCCCTAGTGATGGAGTTGGCCAC
TCCCTCTCTGCGCGCTCGCTCGCTCACTGAGGCCGGGCGACCAAAGGTCGCCCGACGCCCGGGCTTTGCC
CGGGCGGCCTCAGTGAGCGAGCGAGCGCGCAGCTGCCTGCAGGGGCGCCTGATGCGGTATTTTCTCCTTA
CGCATCTGTGCGGTATTTCACACCGCATA
[142 nt withheld, positions 4370-4511]
C
[141 nt withheld, positions 4513-4653]
CCTTTGACGTTGGAGTCCACGTTCTTTAATAGTGGACTCTTGTTCCAAACTGGAACAACACTCAACCCTA
TCTCGGGCTATTCTTTTGATTTATAAGGGATTTTGCCGATTTCGGCCTATTGGTTAAAAAATGAGCTGAT
TTAACAAAAATTTAACGCGAATTTTAACAAAATATTAACGTTTACAATTTTATGGTGCACTCTCAGTACA
ATCTGCTCTGATGCCGCATAGTTAAGCCAGCCCCGACACCCGCCAACACCCGCTGACGCGCCCTGACGGG
CTTGTCTGCTCCCGGCATCCGCTTACAGACAAGCTGTGACCGTCTCCGGGAGCTGCATGTGTCAGAGGTT
TTCACCGTCATCACCGAAACGCGCGAGACGAAAGGGCCTCGTGATACGCCTATTTTTATAGGTTAATGTC
ATGATAATAATGGTTTCTTAGACGTCAGGTGGCACTTTTCGGGGAAATGTGCGCGGAACCCCTATTTGTT
TATTTTTCTAAATACATTCAAATATGTATCCGCTCATGAGACAATAACCCTGATAAATGCTTCAATAATA
TTGAAAAAGGAAGAGTATGAGTATTCAACATTTCCGTGTCGCCCTTATTCCCTTTTTTGCGGCATTTTGC
CTTCCTGTTTTTGCTCACCCAGAAACGCTGGTGAAAGTAAAAGATGCTGAAGATCAGTTGGGTGCACGAG
TGGGTTACATCGAACTGGATCTCAACAGCGGTAAGATCCTTGAGAGTTTTCGCCCCGAAGAACGTTTTCC
AATGATGAGCACTTTTAAAGTTCTGCTATGTGGCGCGGTATTATCCCGTATTGACGCCGGGCAAGAGCAA
CTCGGTCGCCGCATACACTATTCTCAGAATGACTTGGTTGAGTACTCACCAGTCACAGAAAAGCATCTTA
CGGATGGCATGACAGTAAGAGAATTATGCAGTGCTGCCATAACCATGAGTGATAACACTGCGGCCAACTT
ACTTCTGACAACGATCGGAGGACCGAAGGAGCTAACCGCTTTTTTGCACAACATGGGGGATCATGTAACT
CGCCTTGATCGTTGGGAACCGGAGCTGAATGAAGCCATACCAAACGACGAGCGTGACACCACGATGCCTG
TAGCAATGGCAACAACGTTGCGCAAACTATTAACTGGCGAACTACTTACTCTAGCTTCCCGGCAACAATT
AATAGACTGGATGGAGGCGGATAAAGTTGCAGGACCACTTCTGCGCTCGGCCCTTCCGGCTGGCTGGTTT
ATTGCTGATAAATCTGGAGCCGGTGAGCGTGGGTCTCGCGGTATCATTGCAGCACTGGGGCCAGATGGTA
AGCCCTCCCGTATCGTAGTTATCTACACGACGGGGAGTCAGGCAACTATGGATGAACGAAATAGACAGAT
CGCTGAGATAGGTGCCTCACTGATTAAGCATTGGTAACTGTCAGACCAAGTTTACTCATATATACTTTAG
ATTGATTTAAAACTTCATTTTTAATTTAAAAGGATCTAGGTGAAGATCCTTTTTGATAATCTCATGACCA
AAATCCCTTAACGTGAGTTTTCGTTCCACTGAGCGTCAGACCCCGTAGAAAAGATCAAAGGATCTTCTTG
AGATCCTTTTTTTCTGCGCGTAATCTGCTGCTTGCAAACAAAAAAACCACCGCTACCAGCGGTGGTTTGT
TTGCCGGATCAAGAGCTACCAACTCTTTTTCCGAAGGTAACTGGCTTCAGCAGAGCGCAGATACCAAATA
CTGTCCTTCTAGTGTAGCCGTAGTTAGGCCACCACTTCAAGAACTCTGTAGCACCGCCTACATACCTCGC
TCTGCTAATCCTGTTACCAGTGGCTGCTGCCAGTGGCGATAAGTCGTGTCTTACCGGGTTGGACTCAAGA
CGATAGTTACCGGATAAGGCGCAGCGGTCGGGCTGAACGGGGGGTTCGTGCACACAGCCCAGCTTGGAGC
GAACGACCTACACCGAACTGAGATACCTACAGCGTGAGCTATGAGAAAGCGCCACGCTTCCCGAAGGGAG
AAAGGCGGACAGGTATCCGGTAAGCGGCAGGGTCGGAACAGGAGAGCGCACGAGGGAGCTTCCAGGGGGA
AACGCCTGGTATCTTTATAGTCCTGTCGGGTTTCGCCACCTCTGACTTGAGCGTCGATTTTTGTGATGCT
CGTCAGGGGGGCGGAGCCTATGGAAAAACGCCAGCAACGCGGCCTTTTTACGGTTCCTGGCCTTTTGCTG
GCCTTTTGCTCACATGT
