LOCUS       Exported 798 bp ds-DNA linear SYN 25-MAY-2021
DEFINITION  For generating adeno-associated virus to express RandE3 under the
            EF1a promoter in a 'Cre-on' dependent manner..
ACCESSION   .
VERSION     .
KEYWORDS    pAAV-Ef1a-DIO_EGFP-RandE3
SOURCE      synthetic DNA construct
  ORGANISM  synthetic DNA construct
REFERENCE   1 (bases 1 to 798)
  AUTHORS   Gross GG, Straub C, Perez-Sanchez J, Dempsey WP, Junge JA, Roberts
            RW, Trinh LA, Fraser SE, De Koninck Y, De Koninck P, Sabatini BL,
            Arnold DB
  TITLE     An E3-ligase-based method for ablating inhibitory synapses.
  JOURNAL   Nat Methods. 2016 Jun 6. doi: 10.1038/nmeth.3894.
  PUBMED    27271196
REFERENCE   2 (bases 1 to 798)
  AUTHORS   .
  TITLE     Direct Submission
  JOURNAL   Exported May 25, 2021 from SnapGene Server 1.1.58
            http://www.snapgene.com
FEATURES             Location/Qualifiers
     source          1..798
                     /organism="synthetic DNA construct"
                     /mol_type="other DNA"
     protein_bind    48..81
                     /label=loxP
                     /bound_moiety="Cre recombinase"
                     /note="Cre-mediated recombination occurs in the 8-bp core
                     sequence (GCATACAT)."
     protein_bind    132..165
                     /label=lox2272
                     /bound_moiety="Cre recombinase"
                     /note="Cre-mediated recombination occurs in the 8-bp core
                     sequence (GGATACTT). lox2272 sites are compatible with each
                     other, but incompatible with loxP or loxN sites (Lee and
                     Saito, 1988)."
     CDS             175..696
                     /codon_start=1
                     /product="N-terminal fragment of mVenus for use in
                     bimolecular fluorescence complementation (BiFC) (Kodama and
                     Hu, 2010)"
                     /label=VN173
                     /translation="MGVSKGEELFTGVVPILVELDGDVNGHKFSVSGEGEGDATYGKLT
                     LKFICTTGKLPVPWPTLVTTLTYGVQCFSRYPDHMKQHDFFKSAMPEGYVQERTIFFKD
                     DGNYKTRAEVKFEGDTLVNRIELKGIDFKEDGNILGHKLEYNYNSHNVYIMADKQKNGI
                     KVNFKIRHNIE"
     primer_bind     complement(223..244)
                     /label=EGFP-N
                     /note="EGFP, reverse primer"
     primer_bind     complement(484..503)
                     /label=EXFP-R
                     /note="For distinguishing EGFP variants, reverse primer"
ORIGIN
        1 attttgtaat ccagaggttg attatcgata agcttgatat cgaattcata acttcgtata
       61 gcatacatta tacgaagtta ttctttgcac cattctaaag aataacagtg ataatttctg
      121 ggttaaggca aataacttcg tataggatac tttatacgaa gttatgctag gcatatgggg
      181 gtgagcaagg gcgaggagct gttcaccggg gtggtgccca tcctggtcga gctggacggc
      241 gacgtaaacg gccacaagtt cagcgtgtcc ggcgagggcg agggcgatgc cacctacggc
      301 aagctgaccc tgaagttcat ctgcaccacc ggcaagctgc ccgtgccctg gcccaccctc
      361 gtgaccaccc tgacctacgg cgtgcagtgc ttcagccgct accccgacca catgaagcag
      421 cacgacttct tcaagtccgc catgcccgaa ggctacgtcc aggagcgcac catcttcttc
      481 aaggacgacg gcaactacaa gacccgcgcc gaggtgaagt tcgagggcga caccctggtg
      541 aaccgcatcg agctgaaggg catcgacttc aaggaggacg gcaacatcct ggggcacaag
      601 ctggagtaca actacaacag ccacaacgtc tatatcatgg ccgacaagca gaagaacggc
      661 atcaaggtga acttcaagat ccgccacaac atcgaggacg gcagcgtgca gctcgccgac
      721 cactaccagc agaacacccc catcggcgac ggccccgtgc tgctgcccga caaccactac
      781 ctgagcaccc agtccgcc
//
