>Addgene plasmid #79872 | pAAV-Ef1a-DIO_EGFP-RandE3 | addgene partial sequence | sequence record 152880 | EF1a-F 5'-TCAAGCCTCAGACAGTGGTTC-3'
GTCGTGAGGTACCGGATCCTCTAGAGTCGACTCCGGAATAACTTCGTATAGGATACTTTATACGAAGTTA
TGCAGAATGGTAGCTGGATTGTAGCTGCTATTAGCAATATGAAACCTCTTAATAACTTCGTATAGCATAC
ATTATACGAAGTTATGGCGCGCCTTACTTGTACATTAAGACATAAAAATTTTTTGCTTGAACGTAATGAC
TGTGCAGCACATGGGACATTTGTCAACTGCTTCCGCACACTGTTTACAAGTGACCAGATGTCCACAAGGA
ACAAAAACTATAGCAATATTTCTATCCATACAGATTTTGCAAAGCTTCTCCTCTTGTAGGCGCCTTAGGC
TAGCAGCGTAATCTGGAACATCGTATGGGTAAGCGTAATCTGGAACATCGTATGGGTAAGCGTAATCTGG
AACATCGTATGGGTAAGATCTGGTGCGGTAGTTGATGGAGATCGGGGACTGGTCGGAGCTGGCCTGGGGC
TCGCGCGTGACGGCGTACACCGTGATGGTATAGTCGACACCAGGTTTCAGGCCGCTGATGGTAGCAGTGG
ACTTGCTGCCAGGCACGGTGAATTCCTGGACAGGGCTATTGCCACCAGTTTCACCGTAGGTGATGCGGTA
GTAGCGCGCGTGCTCCTGCGTCGCCCGCCAGCTGATTAGGAGGCTGGTCGGAGTCGCAACGACGACTTCG
AGCAATTGCGAACCTCCTCCTGATCCACCTCCAGAACCTCCACCAGAACCTCCACCGTACAGCTCGTCCA
TGCCGAGAGTGATCCCGGCGGCGGTCACGAACTCCAGCAGG
